>Addgene plasmid #240727 | BCTVΔVSΔREP-RT-pDGB3alpha1 | addgene full sequence | sequence record 483937 | Addgene NGS Result
TGTCATGAGACGAATTCTGACAGGATATATTGGCGGGTAAACCTAAGAGAAAAGAGCGTTTATTAGAATA
ATCGGATATTTAAAAGGGCGTGAAAAGGTTTATCCGTTCGTCCATTTGTATGTGCATGCCAACCACAGGG
TTCCCCTCGGGATCAAAGTACTTTGATCCAACCCCTCCGCTGCTATAGTGCAGTCGGCTTCTGACGTTCA
GTGCAGCCGTCATCTGAAAACGACATGTCGCACAAGTCCTAAGTTACGCGACAGGCTGCCGCCCTGCCCT
TTTCCTGGCGTTTTCTTGTCGCGTGTTTTAGTCGCATAAAGTAGAATACTTGCGACTAGAACCGGAGACA
TTACGCCATGAACAAGAGCGCCGCCGCTGGCCTGCTGGGCTATGCCCGCGTCAGCACCGACGACCAGGAC
TTGACCAACCAACGGGCCGAACTGCACGCGGCCGGCTGCACCAAGCTGTTTTCCGAGAAGATCACCGGCA
CCAGGCGCGACCGCCCGGAGCTGGCCAGGATGCTTGACCACCTACGCCCTGGCGACGTTGTGACAGTGAC
CAGGCTAGACCGCCTGGCCCGCAGCACCCGCGACCTACTGGACATTGCCGAGCGCATCCAGGAGGCCGGC
GCGGGCCTGCGTAGCCTGGCAGAGCCGTGGGCCGACACCACCACGCCGGCCGGCCGCATGGTGTTGACCG
TGTTCGCCGGCATTGCCGAGTTCGAGCGTTCCCTAATCATCGACCGCACCCGGAGCGGGCGCGAGGCCGC
CAAGGCCCGAGGCGTGAAGTTTGGCCCCCGCCCTACCCTCACCCCGGCACAGATCGCGCACGCCCGCGAG
CTGATCGACCAGGAAGGCCGCACCGTGAAAGAGGCGGCTGCACTGCTTGGCGTGCATCGCTCGACCCTGT
ACCGCGCACTTGAGCGCAGCGAGGAAGTGACGCCCACCGAGGCCAGGCGGCGCGGTGCCTTCCGTGAGGA
CGCATTGACCGAGGCCGACGCCCTGGCGGCCGCCGAGAATGAACGCCAAGAGGAACAAGCATGAAACCGC
ACCAGGACGGCCAGGACGAACCGTTTTTCATTACCGAAGAGATCGAGGCGGAGATGATCGCGGCCGGGTA
CGTGTTCGAGCCGCCCGCGCACCTCTCAACCGTGCGGCTGCATGAAATCCTGGCCGGTTTGTCTGATGCC
AAGCTGGCGGCCTGGCCGGCCAGCTTGGCCGCTGAAGAAACCGAGCGCCGCCGTCTAAAAAGGTGATGTG
TATTTGAGTAAAACAGCTTGCGTCATGCGGTCGCTGCGTATATGATGCGATGAGTAAATAAACAAATACG
CAAGGGGAACGCATGAAGGTTATCGCTGTACTTAACCAGAAAGGCGGGTCAGGCAAGACGACCATCGCAA
CCCATCTAGCCCGCGCCCTGCAACTCGCCGGGGCCGATGTTCTGTTAGTCGATTCCGATCCCCAGGGCAG
TGCCCGCGATTGGGCGGCCGTGCGGGAAGATCAACCGCTAACCGTTGTCGGCATCGACCGCCCGACGATT
GACCGCGACGTGAAGGCCATCGGCCGGCGCGACTTCGTAGTGATCGACGGAGCGCCCCAGGCGGCGGACT
TGGCTGTGTCCGCGATCAAGGCAGCCGACTTCGTGCTGATTCCGGTGCAGCCAAGCCCTTACGACATATG
GGCCACCGCCGACCTGGTGGAGCTGGTTAAGCAGCGCATTGAGGTCACGGATGGAAGGCTACAAGCGGCC
TTTGTCGTGTCGCGGGCGATCAAAGGCACGCGCATCGGCGGTGAGGTTGCCGAGGCGCTGGCCGGGTACG
AGCTGCCCATTCTTGAGTCCCGTATCACGCAGCGCGTGAGCTACCCAGGCACTGCCGCCGCCGGCACAAC
CGTTCTTGAATCAGAACCCGAGGGCGACGCTGCCCGCGAGGTCCAGGCGCTGGCCGCTGAAATTAAATCA
AAACTCATTTGAGTTAATGAGGTAAAGAGAAAATGAGCAAAAGCACAAACACGCTAAGTGCCGGCCGTCC
GAGCGCACGCAGCAGCAAGGCTGCAACGTTGGCCAGCCTGGCAGACACGCCAGCCATGAAGCGGGTCAAC
TTTCAGTTGCCGGCGGAGGATCACACCAAGCTGAAGATGTACGCGGTACGCCAAGGCAAGACCATTACCG
AGCTGCTATCTGAATACATCGCGCAGCTACCAGAGTAAATGAGCAAATGAATAAATGAGTAGATGAATTT
TAGCGGCTAAAGGAGGCGGCATGGAAAATCAAGAACAACCAGGCACCGACGCCGTGGAATGCCCCATGTG
TGGAGGAACGGGCGGTTGGCCAGGCGTAAGCGGCTGGGTTGCCTGCCGGCCCTGCAATGGCACTGGAACC
CCCAAGCCCGAGGAATCGGCGTGAGCGGTCGCAAACCATCCGGCCCGGTACAAATCGGCGCGGCGCTGGG
TGATGACCTGGTGGAGAAGTTGAAGGCCGCGCAGGCCGCCCAGCGGCAACGCATCGAGGCAGAAGCACGC
CCCGGTGAATCGTGGCAAGCGGCCGCTGATCGAATCCGCAAAGAATCCCGGCAACCGCCGGCAGCCGGTG
CGCCGTCGATTAGGAAGCCGCCCAAGGGCGACGAGCAACCAGATTTTTTCGTTCCGATGCTCTATGACGT
GGGCACCCGCGATAGTCGCAGCATCATGGACGTGGCCGTTTTCCGTCTGTCGAAGCGTGACCGACGAGCT
GGCGAGGTGATCCGCTACGAGCTTCCAGACGGGCACGTAGAGGTTTCCGCAGGGCCGGCCGGCATGGCCA
GTGTGTGGGATTACGACCTGGTACTGATGGCGGTTTCCCATCTAACCGAATCCATGAACCGATACCGGGA
AGGGAAGGGAGACAAGCCCGGCCGCGTGTTCCGTCCACACGTTGCGGACGTACTCAAGTTCTGCCGGCGA
GCCGATGGCGGAAAGCAGAAAGACGACCTGGTAGAAACCTGCATTCGGTTAAACACCACGCACGTTGCCA
TGCAGCGTACGAAGAAGGCCAAGAACGGCCGCCTGGTGACGGTATCCGAGGGTGAAGCCTTGATTAGCCG
CTACAAGATCGTAAAGAGCGAAACCGGGCGGCCGGAGTACATCGAGATCGAGCTAGCTGATTGGATGTAC
CGCGAGATCACAGAAGGCAAGAACCCGGACGTGCTGACGGTTCACCCCGATTACTTTTTGATCGATCCCG
GCATCGGCCGTTTTCTCTACCGCCTGGCACGCCGCGCCGCAGGCAAGGCAGAAGCCAGATGGTTGTTCAA
GACGATCTACGAACGCAGTGGCAGCGCCGGAGAGTTCAAGAAGTTCTGTTTCACCGTGCGCAAGCTGATC
GGGTCAAATGACCTGCCGGAGTACGATTTGAAGGAGGAGGCGGGGCAGGCTGGCCCGATCCTAGTCATGC
GCTACCGCAACCTGATCGAGGGCGAAGCATCCGCCGGTTCCTAATGTACGGAGCAGATGCTAGGGCAAAT
TGCCCTAGCAGGGGAAAAAGGTCGAAAAGGACTCTTTCCTGTGGATAGCACGTACATTGGGAACCCAAAG
CCGTACATTGGGAACCGGAACCCGTACATTGGGAACCCAAAGCCGTACATTGGGAACCGGTCACACATGT
AAGTGACTGATATAAAAGAGAAAAAAGGCGATTTTTCCGCCTAAAACTCTTTAAAACTTATTAAAACTCT
TAAAACCCGCCTGGCCTGTGCATAACTGTCTGGCCAGCGCACAGCCGAAGAGCTGCAAAAAGCGCCTACC
CTTCGGTCGCTGCGCTCCCTACGCCCCGCCGCTTCGCGTCGGCCTATCGCGGCCGCTGGCCGCTCAAAAA
TGGCTGGCCTACGGCCAGGCAATCTACCAGGGCGCGGACAAGCCGCGCCGTCGCCACTCGACCGCCGGCG
CCCACATCAAGGCACCCTGCCTCGCGCGTTTCGGTGATGACGGTGAAAACCTCTGACACATGCAGCTCCC
GGTGACGGTCACAGCTTGTCTGTAAGCGGATGCCGGGAGCAGACAAGCCCGTCAGGGCGCGTCAGCGGGT
GTTGGCGGGTGTCGGGGCGCAGCCATGACCCAGTCACGTAGCGATAGCGGAGTGTATACTGGCTTAACTA
TGCGGCATCAGAGCAGATTGTACTGAGAGTGCACCATATGCGGTGTGAAATACCGCACAGATGCGTAAGG
AGAAAATACCGCATCAGGCGCTCTTCCGCTTCCTCGCTCACTGACTCGCTGCGCTCGGTCGTTCGGCTGC
GGCGAGCGGTATCAGCTCACTCAAAGGCGGTAATACGGTTATCCACAGAATCAGGGGATAACGCAGGAAA
GAACATGTGAGCAAAAGGCCAGCAAAAGGCCAGGAACCGTAAAAAGGCCGCGTTGCTGGCGTTTTTCCAT
AGGCTCCGCCCCCCTGACGAGCATCACAAAAATCGACGCTCAAGTCAGAGGTGGCGAAACCCGACAGGAC
TATAAAGATACCAGGCGTTTCCCCCTGGAAGCTCCCTCGTGCGCTCTCCTGTTCCGACCCTGCCGCTTAC
CGGATACCTGTCCGCCTTTCTCCCTTCGGGAAGCGTGGCGCTTTCTCATAGCTCACGCTGTAGGTATCTC
AGTTCGGTGTAGGTCGTTCGCTCCAAGCTGGGCTGTGTGCACGAACCCCCCGTTCAGCCCGACCGCTGCG
CCTTATCCGGTAACTATCGTCTTGAGTCCAACCCGGTAAGACACGACTTATCGCCACTGGCAGCAGCCAC
TGGTAACAGGATTAGCAGAGCGAGGTATGTAGGCGGTGCTACAGAGTTCTTGAAGTGGTGGCCTAACTAC
GGCTACACTAGAAGGACAGTATTTGGTATCTGCGCTCTGCTGAAGCCAGTTACCTTCGGAAAAAGAGTTG
GTAGCTCTTGATCCGGCAAACAAACCACCGCTGGTAGCGGTGGTTTTTTTGTTTGCAAGCAGCAGATTAC
GCGCAGAAAAAAAGGATCTCAAGAAGATCCTTTGATCTTTTCTACGGGGTCTGACGCTCAGTGGAACGAA
AACTCACGTTAAGGGATTTTGGTCATGCATTCTAGGTGATTAGAAAAACTCATCGAGCATCAAATGAAAC
TGCAATTTATTCATATCAGGATTATCAATACCATATTTTTGAAAAAGCCGTTTCTGTAATGAAGGAGAAA
ACTCACCGAGGCAGTTCCATAGGATGGCAAGATCCTGGTATCGGTCTGCGATTCCGACTCGTCCAACATC
AATACAACCTATTAATTTCCCCTCGTCAAAAATAAGGTTATCAAGTGAGAAATCACCATGAGTGACGACT
GAATCCGGTGAGAATGGCAAAAGTTTATGCATTTCTTTCCAGACTTGTTCAACAGGCCAGCCATTACGCT
CGTCATCAAAATCACTCGCATCAACCAAACCGTTATTCATTCGTGATTGCGCCTGAGCGAGTCGAAATAC
GCGATCGCTGTTAAAAGGACAATTACAAACAGGAATCGAATGCAACCGGCGCAGGAACACTGCCAGCGCA
TCAACAATATTTTCACCTGAATCAGGATATTCTTCTAATACCTGGAATGCTGTTTTCCCTGGGATCGCAG
TGGTGAGTAACCATGCATCATCAGGAGTACGGATAAAATGCTTGATGGTCGGAAGAGGCATAAATTCCGT
CAGCCAGTTTAGTCTGACCATCTCATCTGTAACATCATTGGCAACGCTACCTTTGCCATGTTTCAGAAAC
AACTCTGGCGCATCGGGCTTCCCATACAATCGGTAGATTGTCGCACCTGATTGCCCGACATTATCGCGAG
CCCATTTATACCCATATAAATCAGCATCCATGTTGGAATTTAATCGCGGCCTTGAGCAAGACGTTTCCCG
TTGAATATGGCTCATAACAGAACTTATTATTTCCTTCCTCTTTTCTACAGTATTTAAAGATACCCCAAGA
AGCTAATTATAACAAGACGAACTCCAATTCACTGTTCCTTGCATTCTAAAACCTTAAATACCAGAAAACA
GCTTTTTCAAAGTTGTTTTCAAAGTTGGCGTATAACATAGTATCGACGGAGCCGATTTTGAAACCGCGGT
GATCACAGGCAGCAACGCTCTGTCATCGTTACAATCAACATGCTACCCTCCGCGAGATCATCCGTGTTTC
AAACCCGGCAGCTTAGTTGCCGTTCTTCCGAATAGCATCGGTAACATGAGCAAAGTCTGCCGCCTTACAA
CGGCTCTCCCGCTGACGCCGTCCCGGACTGATGGGCTGCCTGTATCGAGTGGTGATTTTGTGCCGAGCTG
CCGGTCGGGGAGCTGTTGGCTGGCTGGTGGCAGGATATATTGTGGTGTAAACATAACGAATTCGTCTCAG
GAGCCGTTATAATATTACCGGATGGCCCGAAAAAAATGGGCAACCAATCAAAACGTGACACGTGGAAGGG
TACTGTAGAATGATGTGACGTTTTTGAGCGGGAAACTTCCTGAAGAAGATTCCTTTCAGATAAGATTTGT
TGACTGGTCAATAGAAGGGGACAACTTTATTAAAGTAACTTTACTTTATTAAAAGTAAAGTTAGTGGGCC
CCACAGGAAACTTGCTCAGCAAGTTTTAAGTGGGCCCCACAGGAAACTTGCTCAGCAAGTTTTAACTGGG
CCCCGCAGGAAACTTGCTCAGCAAGTTTTGCATTATGTCGTTTTATATACATTTTTTTTACATGTATATG
TACTTATAACCATGGCGTGCCTGCAGACTAGTATTTAAATTAGGGATAACAGGGTAATAGCAGTCTTACT
TCCATGATTTCTTTAACTATGCCGGAATCCATCGCAGCGTAATGCTCTACACCACGCCGAACACCTGGGT
GGACGATATCACCGTGGTGACGCATGTCGCGCAAGACTGTAACCACGCGTCTGTTGACTGGCAGGTGGTG
GCCAATGGTGATGTCAGCGTTGAACTGCGTGATGCGGATCAACAGGTGGTTGCAACTGGACAAGGCACTA
GCGGGACTTTGCAAGTGGTGAATCCGCACCTCTGGCAACCGGGTGAAGGTTATCTCTATGAACTGTGCGT
CACAGCCAAAAGCCAGACAGAGTGTGATATCTACCCGCTTCGCGTCGGCATCCGGTCAGTGGCAGTGAAG
GGCGAACAGTTCCTGATTAACCACAAACCGTTCTACTTTACTGGCTTTGGTCGTCATGAAGATGCGGACT
TGCGTGGCAAAGGATTCGATAACGTGCTGATGGTGCACGACCACGCATTAATGGACTGGATTGGGGCCAA
CTCCTACCGTACCTCGCATTACCCTTACGCTGAAGAGATGCTCGACTGGGCAGATGAACATGGCATCGTG
GTGATTGATGAAACTGCTGCTGTCGGCTTTAACCTCTCTTTAGGCATTGGTTTCGAAGCGGGCAACAAGC
CGAAAGAACTGTACAGCGAAGAGGCAGTCAACGGGGAAACTCAGCAAGCGCACTTACAGGCGATTAAAGA
GCTGATAGCGCGTGACAAAAACCACCCAAGCGTGGTGATGTGGAGTATTGCCAACGAACCGGATACCCGT
CCGCAAGGTGCACGGGAATATTTCGCGCCACTGGCGGAAGCAACGCGTAAACTCGACCCGACGCGTCCGA
TCACCTGCGTCAATGTAATGTTCTGCGACGCTCACACCGATACCATCAGCGATCTCTTTGATGTGCTGTG
CCTGAACCGTTATTACGGATGGTATGTCCAAAGCGGCGATTTGGAAACGGCAGAGAAGGTACTGGAAAAA
GAACTTCTGGCCTGGCAGGAGAAACTGCATCAGCCGATTATCATCACCGAATACGGCGTGGATACGTTAG
CCGGGCTGCACTCAATGTACACCGACATGTGGAGTGAAGAGTATCAGTGTGCATGGCTGGATATGTATCA
CCGCGTCTTTGATCGCGTCAGCGCCGTCGTCGGTGAACAGGTATGGAATTTCGCCGATTTTGCGACCTCG
CAAGGCATATTGCGCGTTGGCGGTAACAAGAAAGGGATCTTCACTCGCGACCGCAAACCGAAGTCGGCGG
CTTTTCTGCTGCAAAAACGCTGGACTGGCATGAACTTCGGTGAAAAACCGCAGCAGGGAGGCAAACAACG
CAGGGAGGCAAACAATGATATCACAACTCTCCTGACGCGTCATCGTCGGCTACAGCCTCGGGAATTGCTA
CCTAGCTCGAGCAAGATCCAAGGAGATATAACAATGGCTTCCTCCTGGATTGAACAAGATGGATTGCACG
CAGGTTCTCCGGCCGCTTGGGTGGAGAGGCTATTCGGCTATGACTGGGCACAACAGACAATCGGCTGCTC
TGATGCCGCCGTGTTCCGGCTGTCAGCGCAGGGTAGACCGGTTCTTTTTGTCAAGACCGACCTGTCCGGT
GCCCTGAATGAACTGCAAGACGAGGCAGCGCGGCTATCGTGGCTGGCCACGACGGGCGTACCTTGCGCTG
CTGTGCTCGACGTTGTCACTGAAGCGGGAAGGGACTGGCTGCTATTGGGCGAAGTGCCGGGGCAGGATCT
CCTGTCATCTCACCTTGCTCCTGCCGAGAAAGTATCCATCATGGCTGATGCAATGCGGCGGCTGCATACG
CTTGATCCGGCTACCTGCCCATTCGACCACCAAGCGAAACATCGCATCGAGCGAGCACGTACTCGGATGG
AAGCCGGTCTTGTCGATCAGGATGATCTGGACGAAGAGCATCAGGGGCTCGCGCCAGCCGAACTGTTCGC
CAGGCTCAAGGCGAGAATGCCCGACGGCGAGGATCTCGTCGTGACCCATGGCGATGCCTGCTTGCCGAAT
ATCATGGTGGAAAATGGCCGCTTTTCTGGATTCATCGACTGTGGCCGGCTGGGTGTGGCGGACCGCTATC
AGGACATAGCGTTGGCTACCCGTGATATTGCTGAAGAGCTTGGCGGCGAATGGGCTGACCGCTTCCTCGT
GCTTTACGGTATCGCCGCTCCCGATTCGCAGCGCATCGCCTTCTATCGCCTTCTTGACGAGTTCTTCTGA
TAACCGCGGAGAGCTCGAATTTCCCCGATCGTTCAAACATTTGGCAATAAAGTTTCTTAAGATTGAATCC
TGTTGCCGGTCTTGCGATGATTATCATATAATTTCTGTTGAATTACGTTAAGCATGTAATAATTAACATG
TAATGCATGACGTTATTTATGAGATGGGTTTTTATGATTAGAGTCCCGCAATTATACATTTAATACGCGA
TAGAAAACAAAATATAGCGCGCAAACTAGGATAAATTATCGCGCGCGGTGTCATCTATGTTACTAGATCG
TGGGCCCGTCCAGTTCCATTCGCCCTATAGTGAGTCGTATTAAACCTGCATTAATGAATCGGCCAACGCG
CGGGGTAGGGATAACAGGGTAATCCCGGGAGAGGGTATAATATTTATTATTAATAATGAAATTAGTACAA
GTTCATTGCAACACTCTGGTTCTGAATTACACTTGATACAAAATTAAATTCTTCATACAGGACATGATTT
AAACCTCTAATTACATTATTAATACAAATTAAACCTAGATTATCCAAGTATATCTCTAGTCTCTTTTTCA
AGACCTTCAAGAAACGGGGTCCAGTCAATATCCTGTTCGATCCGGTTATCGTTAGCTCTATCCAGCACTT
GTGAAGATTCAACGCTCTCCGGAGGTTGTAGTTGAATCGGATTTGTATCTTCAGTTGATAGATTGGCCCG
TATCTCTCGAACCATAGGAGTTTCATATACAGTGGATTCGGTACACTCTCGAATTCCACGGAATTTGTTG
CCTGATGGAGAGTAATAGGTTCTCCTGTGCGAAAATCCTCTATTACACTCATGGTGTATTGTGAAGTGGC
AGTTACAGGGTAGAGTCACCTTGCGAGGATGCTTCTGCTTGGTTATTAAAGAGCGGACCTTGGAGTTTGC
AGAAGGTTGAATTATGTAATGTCCAGGACTTAAGGGCTTCATTTTCTGGTTTTTCAAGAAATTGTTGGTA
TGAGCTCTCAGGTCCTGGATTGCATAATATAATGCAGGGGATACCACCTTTAATGACACGTGGTTTTCCA
TACTTTAAGTTTGTCTGCCACTCCTTTTGTGCTCCAATAAGGTGCTTCCAGTGTTTCATCTTTAAGTAAG
TGGGATCTACGTCATCAATGACGTTGTATTCCACTTCATCATAATATGTTCTAAGGCTAAAATCTAAATG
CCCTGTGATGTAATTGTGGGCCCCTAAAGATCTAGCCCACATAGTCTTCCCTGTTCTTGAATCACCCTCT
ACTATGATACTATTATATCTTAAAGGCCGCGCAGCGGCATCAACCCCAAAATATGCATCAGCCCATTCTT
GCATTTCCTCAGGAACGTTTGTGAATGAGGACAGAGGAAATAGTGGAGTCCATGGATCAGGTGCCCTCTG
AAATATCTTTTGAGCATTGTTCAAAAGATTGTGATGTTGAAGGAAGTAATCCTTTGGTTGTTCTTCCTTC
AATATTTGAAGTGCTTGTTCAAGAGAAGTTGCGTTTAACGCCTTGGCATATGAGTCGTTAGCTGTCTGTT
GACCTCCTCTAGCACTTCTACCGTCGATCTGGAATTCCCCCCATTCAATTGTGTCTCCGTCCTTGTCGAC
GTAGGACTTGACGTCGGAGCTGGATTTAGCTCCCTGAATGTTCGGATGGAAATGTGCTGACCTGGTTGGG
GATACCAGGTCGAATAATCTGATATTTGTGATCTGAACTTTTCCTTCGAGTTGAAGCAGGACGTGGAGAT
GAGGTTGCCCATCTTCGTGTAGCTCTCTGGCAATTTTAATATATTTTTTATTAGATGAAAGTTGTATTCC
TTGAATTTGCTCAAGAGCTTCTTCTTTTGAAAGAGATCACTAAGGATATGTAAGAAATATGTTTTTTGCT
TGAATACGAAATCTTTTAGTAGGAGGCATTGGACTCCGATGACGTGGCTTAGCATATTAACATATCTATT
GGAGTATTGGAGTACTATATATAGTAGTACAACTCTCATAAGGGCCATCCGTTATAATATTACCGGATGG
CCCGAAAAAAATGGGCAACCAATCAAAACGTGACACGTGGAAGGGTACTGTAGAATGATGTGACGTTTTT
GAGCGGGAAACTTCCTGAAGAAGATTCCTTTCAGATAAGATTTGTTGACTGGTCAATAGAAGGGGACAAC
TTTATTAAAGTAACTTTACTTTATTAAAAGTAAAGTTAGTGGGCCCCACAGGAAACTTGCTCAGCAAGTT
TTAAGTGGGCCCCACAGGAAACTTGCTCAGCAAGTTTTAACTGGGCCCCGCAGGAAACTTGCTCAGCAAG
TTTTGCATTATGTCGTTTTATATACGTTATTTTTACATGTATATCGC
Features (pLannotate 1.2.2; 16 found; start..end, strand, type, name):
     18..42      +  misc_feature   RB T-DNA repeat: right border repeat from nopaline C58 T-DNA
    382..783     +  CDS            Y4CG_SINFN (fragment): Protein inferred from homology: Swiss-Prot protein existence level 3. From Sinorhizobium fredii (strain NBRC 101917 / NGR234).
   1343..1972    +  CDS            pVS1 StaA: stability protein from the Pseudomonas plasmid pVS1 (Heeb et al., 2000)
   2401..3474    +  CDS            pVS1 RepA: replication protein from the Pseudomonas plasmid pVS1 (Heeb et al., 2000)
   3540..3734    +  rep_origin     pVS1 oriV: origin of replication for the Pseudomonas plasmid pVS1 (Heeb et al., 2000)
   3937..3976    +  CDS            rop (fragment): Rop protein, which maintains plasmids at low copy number; rop
   4078..4218    +  misc_feature   bom: basis of mobility region from pBR322
   4404..4992    -  rep_origin     ori: high-copy-number ColE1/pMB1/pBR322/pUC origin of replication
   5080..5895    -  CDS            KanR: aminoglycoside phosphotransferase; aph(3')-Ia; confers resistance to kanamycin in bacteria or G418 (Geneticin®) in eukaryotes
   6328..6352    +  misc_feature   LB T-DNA repeat: left border repeat from nopaline C58 T-DNA
   6779..8118    +  CDS            GUS (fragment): β-glucuronidase; uidA (or gusA) from E. coli
   8238..9030    +  CDS            NeoR/KanR (fragment): aminoglycoside phosphotransferase from Tn5; aph(3')-II (or nptII); confers resistance to neomycin, kanamycin, and G418 (Geneticin®)
   9057..9309    +  terminator     NOS terminator: nopaline synthase terminator and poly(A) signal
   9334..9352    -  promoter       T7 promoter: promoter for bacteriophage T7 RNA polymerase
   9563..10081   -  CDS            C2_BCTVC: Experimental evidence at protein level: Swiss-Prot protein existence level 1. Acts as a suppressor of RNA-mediated gene silencing, also known as post-transcriptional gene silencing (PTGS), a mechanism of plant viral defense that limits the accumulation of viral RNAs. Suppresses the host RNA silencing by inhibiting adenosine kinase 2 (ADK2), a kinase involved in a general methylation pathway. Also suppresses the host basal defense by interacting with and inhibiting SNF1 kinase, a key regulator of cell metabolism implicated in innate antiviral defense. Determines pathogenicity. From Beet curly t
  10538..10792   -  CDS            AC4_BCTVC: Experimental evidence at protein level: Swiss-Prot protein existence level 1. Major determinant of pathogenesis that affects the hyperplastic response of the host to viral infection. Mediates the induction of cell division in permissive cells, mainly in phloem. May act as a suppressor of RNA-mediated gene silencing, also known as post- transcriptional gene silencing (PTGS), a mechanism of plant viral defense that limits the accumulation of viral RNAs. From Beet curly top virus (strain California/Logan) (BCTV).
