[The description below was written by a language model from this plasmid's Addgene catalogue record and pLannotate feature annotations shown in this document.]
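Description:
BCTVΔVSΔREP-RT-pDGB3alpha1 is a plant binary vector built by Golden Gate assembly in the pDGB3alpha1 (GoldenBraid-type) backbone. It carries a disabled Beet curly top virus (BCTV) geminivirus vector loaded with a repair template (RT) for homology-directed repair experiments. The backbone provides a high-copy ColE1/pUC-type origin with a pBR322 bom region for propagation in E. coli. It also carries the pVS1 oriV together with the RepA and StaA genes, which support replication and stable maintenance in Agrobacterium. Bacterial selection is by kanamycin through an aph(3')-Ia gene. Nopaline-type left and right T-DNA border repeats flank the payload, consistent with Agrobacterium-mediated delivery into plant cells.

Between the borders, the annotated cargo consists of a partial GUS (uidA) coding region followed by a partial NPTII (Tn5 aph(3')-II) coding region and a NOS terminator. Both reading frames are annotated as fragments and no plant promoter is detected upstream. This fits a GUS:NPTII donor meant to restore or modify a target locus by recombination rather than to be expressed on its own, although the record does not describe the target. A short T7 promoter lies downstream of the terminator.

The viral portion retains complementary-sense BCTV sequences, including the annotated C2 (silencing suppressor) and C4 (pathogenicity determinant) ORFs. According to the record, the virion-sense ORFs have been deleted and two stop codons have been inserted in Rep. Rep itself and the viral intergenic regions are not called in the feature table. Because geminivirus Rep initiates rolling-circle amplification of the replicon, this version presumably serves as a non-replicating comparison to Rep-competent vectors in gene-targeting assays, but the record does not say so explicitly.
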