Addgene plasmid #240727: BCTVΔVSΔREP-RT-pDGB3alpha1
Purpose: BCTV vector containing the GUS:NPTII repair template for HDR experiments. Lacks the BCTV virion sense ORFs and Rep has been mutated.
Depositing lab: Jose Alonso. Depositing organization: North Carolina State University. Publication: Development of Modular Geminivirus-Based Vectors for High Cargo Expression and Gene Targeting in Plants. Neubauer M, Vollen K, Zhao C, Ascencio-Ibanez JT, Hanley-Bowdoin L, Stepanova AN, Alonso JM. Plant Biotechnol J. 2025 Sep 21. doi: 10.1111/pbi.70320. PubMed 40976866.
Backbone
  Vector backbone: pDGB3alpha1
  Vector type: Plant Expression
Growth in bacteria
  Bacterial resistance: Kanamycin, 50 μg/mL
  Growth temperature: 37°C
  Growth strain: DH5alpha
  Copy number: High Copy
Gene/Insert
  Gene/Insert name: RT
  Species: Beet Curly Top Virus
  Mutation: 2 stop codons inserted in Rep
  Cloning method: Golden Gate
Terms and licenses: Academic/Nonprofit Terms; Industry Terms: Not Available to Industry
How to cite: BCTVΔVSΔREP-RT-pDGB3alpha1 was a gift from Jose Alonso (Addgene plasmid # 240727 ; http://n2t.net/addgene:240727 ; RRID:Addgene_240727)
